>Addgene plasmid #53137 | pET23a-mUbc9 | depositor full sequence | sequence record 82746 | pET23a-mUbc9 sequence 4107 bps
TGGCGAATGGG
[124 nt withheld, positions 12-135]
C
[91 nt withheld, positions 137-227]
A
[49 nt withheld, positions 229-277]
CCTTTGACGTTGGAGTCCACGTTCTTT
[37 nt withheld, positions 305-341]
ACCCTATCTCGGTCTATTCTTTTGATTTATAAGGGATTTTGCCGATTTCGGCCTATTGGTTAAAAAATGA
GCTGATTTAACAAAAATTTAACGCGAATTTTAACAAAATATTAACGTTTACAATTTCAGGTGGCACTTTT
CGGGGAAATGTGCGCGGAACCCCTATTTGTTTATTTTTCTAAATACATTCAAATATGTATCCGCTCATGA
GACAATAACCCTGATAAATGCTTCAATAATATTGAAAAAGGAAGAGTATGAGTATTCAACATTTCCGTGT
CGCCCTTATTCCCTTTTTTGCGGCATTTTGCCTTCCTGTTTTTGCTCACCCAGAAACGCTGGTGAAAGTA
AAAGATGCTGAAGATCAGTTGGGTGCACGAGTGGGTTACATCGAACTGGATCTCAACAGCGGTAAGATCC
TTGAGAGTTTTCGCCCCGAAGAACGTTTTCCAATGATGAGCACTTTTAAAGTTCTGCTATGTGGCGCGGT
ATTATCCCGTATTGACGCCGGGCAAGAGCAACTCGGTCGCCGCATACACTATTCTCAGAATGACTTGGTT
GAGTACTCACCAGTCACAGAAAAGCATCTTACGGATGGCATGACAGTAAGAGAATTATGCAGTGCTGCCA
TAACCATGAGTGATAACACTGCGGCCAACTTACTTCTGACAACGATCGGAGGACCGAAGGAGCTAACCGC
TTTTTTGCACAACATGGGGGATCATGTAACTCGCCTTGATCGTTGGGAACCGGAGCTGAATGAAGCCATA
CCAAACGACGAGCGTGACACCACGATGCCTGCAGCAATGGCAACAACGTTGCGCAAACTATTAACTGGCG
AACTACTTACTCTAGCTTCCCGGCAACAATTAATAGACTGGATGGAGGCGGATAAAGTTGCAGGACCACT
TCTGCGCTCGGCCCTTCCGGCTGGCTGGTTTATTGCTGATAAATCTGGAGCCGGTGAGCGTGGGTCTCGC
GGTATCATTGCAGCACTGGGGCCAGATGGTAAGCCCTCCCGTATCGTAGTTATCTACACGACGGGGAGTC
AGGCAACTATGGATGAACGAAATAGACAGATCGCTGAGATAGGTGCCTCACTGATTAAGCATTGGTAACT
GTCAGACCAAGTTTACTCATATATACTTTAGATTGATTTAAAACTTCATTTTTAATTTAAAAGGATCTAG
GTGAAGATCCTTTTTGATAATCTCATGACCAAAATCCCTTAACGTGAGTTTTCGTTCCACTGAGCGTCAG
ACCCCGTAGAAAAGATCAAAGGATCTTCTTGAGATCCTTTTTTTCTGCGCGTAATCTGCTGCTTGCAAAC
AAAAAAACCACCGCTACCAGCGGTGGTTTGTTTGCCGGATCAAGAGCTACCAACTCTTTTTCCGAAGGTA
ACTGGCTTCAGCAGAGCGCAGATACCAAATACTGTCCTTCTAGTGTAGCCGTAGTTAGGCCACCACTTCA
AGAACTCTGTAGCACCGCCTACATACCTCGCTCTGCTAATCCTGTTACCAGTGGCTGCTGCCAGTGGCGA
TAAGTCGTGTCTTACCGGGTTGGACTCAAGACGATAGTTACCGGATAAGGCGCAGCGGTCGGGCTGAACG
GGGGGTTCGTGCACACAGCCCAGCTTGGAGCGAACGACCTACACCGAACTGAGATACCTACAGCGTGAGC
TATGAGAAAGCGCCACGCTTCCCGAAGGGAGAAAGGCGGACAGGTATCCGGTAAGCGGCAGGGTCGGAAC
AGGAGAGCGCACGAGGGAGCTTCCAGGGGGAAACGCCTGGTATCTTTATAGTCCTGTCGGGTTTCGCCAC
CTCTGACTTGAGCGTCGATTTTTGTGATGCTCGTCAGGGGGGCGGAGCCTATGGAAAAACGCCAGCAACG
CGGCCTTTTTACGGTTCCTGGCCTTTTGCTGGCCTTTTGCTCACATGTTCTTTCCTGCGTTATCCCCTGA
TTCTGTGGATAACCGTATTACCGCCTTTGAGTGAGCTGATACCGCTCGCCGCAGCCGAACGACCGAGCGC
AGCGAGTCAGTGAGCGAGGAAGCGGAAGAGCGCCTGATGCGGTATTTTCTCCTTACGCATCTGTGCGGTA
TTTCACACCGCATATATGGTGCACTCTCAGTACAATCTGCTCTGATGCCGCATAGTTAAGCCAGTATACA
CTCCGCTATCGCTACGTGACTGGGTCATGGCTGCGCCCCGACACCCGCCAACACCCGCTGACGCGCCCTG
ACGGGCTTGTCTGCTCCCGGCATCCGCTTACAGACAAGCTGTGACCGTCTCCGGGAGCTGCATGTGTCAG
AGGTTTTCACCGTCATCACCGAAACGCGCGAGGCAGCTGCGGTAAAGCTCATCAGCGTGGTCGTGAAGCG
ATTCACAGATGTCTGCCTGTTCATCCGCGTCCAGCTCGTTGAGTTTCTCCAGAAGCGTTAATGTCTGGCT
TCTGATAAAGCGGGCCATGTTAAGGGCGGTTTTTTCCTGTTTGGTCACTGATGCCTCCGTGTAAGGGGGA
TTTCTGTTCATGGGGGTAATGATACCGATGAAACGAGAGAGGATGCTCACGATACGGGTTACTGATGATG
AACATGCCCGGTTACTGGAACGTTGTGAGGGTAAACAACTGGCGGTATGGATGCGGCGGGACCAGAGAAA
AATCACTCAGGGTCAATGCCAGCGCTTCGTTAATACAGATGTAGGTGTTCCACAGGGTAGCCAGCAGCAT
CCTGCGATGCAGATCCGGAACATAATGGTGCAGGGCGCTGACTTCCGCGTTTCCAGACTTTACGAAACAC
GGAAACCGAAGACCATTCATGTTGTTGCTCAGGTCGCAGACGTTTTGCAGCAGCAGTCGCTTCACGTTCG
CTCGCGTATCGGTGATTCATTCTGCTAACCAGTAAGGCAACCCCGCCAGCCTAGCCGGGTCCTCAACGAC
AGGAGCACGATCATGCGCACCCGTGGCCAGGACCCAACGCTGCCCGAGATCTCGATCCCGCGAAATTAAT
ACGACTCACTATAGGGAGACCACAACGGTTTCCCTCTAGAAATAATTTTGTTTAACTTTAAGAAGGAGAT
ATACATATGTCGGGGATCGCCCTCAGCCGCCTTGCGCAGGAAAGGAAAGCCTGGAGGAAGGACCACCCTT
TTGGCTTTGTAGCTGTCCCAACAAAGAACCCTGATGGCACAATGAACCTGATGAACTGGGAGTGCGCTAT
CCCTGGAAAGAAGGGGACTCCATGGGAAGGAGGCTTGTTCAAGCTACGGATGCTTTTCAAAGATGACTAT
CCGTCCTCACCACCAAAATGTAAATTTGAGCCCCCACTGTTTCATCCAAACGTGTATCCTTCTGGCACAG
TGTGCCTGTCCATCCTGGAGGAAGACAAGGACTGGAGGCCAGCTATCACCATCAAACAGATCTTATTAGG
AATACAAGAACTTCTAAATGAACCAAATATTCAAGACCCAGCTCAAGCAGAGGCCTACACAATTTACTGC
CAAAACAGAGTGGAATATGAGAAAAGGGTCCGAGCACAAGCGAAGAAGTTTGCCCCCTCATAAGGATCCG
AATTCGAGCTCCGTCGACAAGCTTGCGGCCGCACTCGAGCACCACCACCACCACCACTGAGATCCGGCTG
CTAACAAAGCCCGAAAGGAAGCTGAGTTGGCTGCTGCCACCGCTGAGCAATAACTAGCATAACCCCTTGG
GGCCTCTAAACGGGTCTTGAGGGGTTTTTTGCTGAAAGGAGGAACTATATCCGGAT
Features (pLannotate 1.2.2; 13 found; start..end, strand, type, name):
     12..467     +  rep_origin     f1 ori (sequence partly withheld): f1 bacteriophage origin of replication; arrow indicates direction of (+) strand synthesis
    494..598     +  promoter       AmpR promoter: bla
    599..1459    +  CDS            AmpR: β-lactamase; bla; confers resistance to ampicillin, carbenicillin, and related antibiotics
   1630..2218    +  rep_origin     ori: high-copy-number ColE1/pMB1/pBR322/pUC origin of replication
   2404..2546    -  misc_feature   bom: basis of mobility region from pBR322
   2648..2839    -  CDS            rop: Rop protein, which maintains plasmids at low copy number; rop
   2856..3236    +  CDS            YPB1_ECOLX: Protein predicted: Swiss-Prot protein existence level 4. From Escherichia coli.
   3348..3366    +  promoter       T7 promoter: promoter for bacteriophage T7 RNA polymerase
   3398..3420    +  RBS            RBS: efficient ribosome binding site from bacteriophage T7 gene 10 (Olins and Rangwala, 1989)
   3428..3901    +  CDS            UBE2I: UBC9_CHICK - Also known as UBC9, UBCE9. Experimental evidence at protein level: Swiss-Prot protein existence level 1. Accepts the ubiquitin-like proteins SUMO1, SUMO2 and SUMO3 from the UBLE1A-UBLE1B E1 complex and catalyzes their covalent attachment to other proteins with the help of an E3 ligase such as RANBP2 or CBX4. Essential for nuclear architecture and chromosome segregation. From Gallus gallus (Chicken).
   3951..3968    +  CDS            9xHis (fragment): 9xHis affinity tag
   3978..4027    +  CDS            SET1 (fragment): solubility-enhancement tag derived from T7 phage gene 10B
   4035..4082    +  terminator     T7 terminator: transcription terminator for bacteriophage T7 RNA polymerase
