[The description below was written by a language model from this plasmid's Addgene catalogue record and pLannotate feature annotations shown in this document.]
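Description:
pET23a-mUbc9 is a bacterial expression plasmid of 4,107 bp built on the pET23a backbone for producing full-length, untagged mouse Ubc9 (UBE2I) in E. coli. It replicates from a ColE1/pBR322-type origin accompanied by the bom mobility region and the rop gene. Rop keeps copy number down, which agrees with the catalogue's low-copy designation even though the automated annotation labels the origin generically as high-copy. Selection is by ampicillin through the β-lactamase gene and its own promoter. An f1 phage origin is also present, which in principle allows single-stranded DNA production.

The 477 bp Ubc9 coding sequence was inserted between the NdeI and BamHI sites, both retained. This places it directly downstream of the T7 promoter and the strong ribosome binding site from T7 gene 10, with the T7 terminator at the end of the cassette. Transcription therefore depends on a host strain that supplies T7 RNA polymerase. No lac operator is annotated next to the promoter. The vector's histidine-tag sequence lies downstream of the insert, but the catalogue describes the product as untagged, which implies that translation ends at the insert's own stop codon before reaching the tag. The annotation tool matched the open reading frame to chicken UBC9, reflecting the strong conservation of this enzyme, and the record notes that the mouse protein is identical in sequence to human.

Ubc9 is the SUMO E2 conjugating enzyme, accepting SUMO proteins from the E1 complex and transferring them to substrates, often with the help of E3 ligases such as RanBP2. The plasmid is suited to producing recombinant enzyme, and the associated publication on RanBP2 SUMO E3 ligase activity suggests use in reconstituted sumoylation assays.
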