Addgene plasmid #53137: pET23a-mUbc9
Purpose: E.coli expression of full length untagged mouse Ubc9 (protein sequence identical to human)
Depositing lab: Frauke Melchior. Depositing organization: Universitaet Heidelberg. Publication: The nucleoporin RanBP2 has SUMO1 E3 ligase activity. Pichler A, Gast A, Seeler JS, Dejean A, Melchior F. Cell. 2002 Jan 11;108(1):109-20. 10.1016/S0092-8674(01)00633-X PubMed 11792325.
Backbone
  Vector backbone: pET23a
  Backbone size w/o insert (bp): 3666
  Total vector size (bp): 4107
  Vector type: Bacterial Expression
Growth in bacteria
  Bacterial resistance: Ampicillin, 100 μg/mL
  Growth temperature: 37°C
  Growth strain: DH5alpha
  Copy number: Low Copy
Gene/Insert
  Gene/Insert name: Ubc9 (alt name: UBE2I)
  Species: M. musculus (mouse)
  Insert size (bp): 477
  Mutation: protein sequence is identical to human
  Entrez Gene: Ube2i (a.k.a. 5830467E05Rik, UBC9, Ubce2i, Ubce9)
  Promoter: T7
  Tag / fusion protein: untagged
  Cloning method: Restriction Enzyme; 5′ cloning site NdeI (not destroyed); 3′ cloning site BamHI (not destroyed)
  Sequencing primers: 5′ T7; 3′ pET-RP
Terms and licenses: Academic/Nonprofit Terms; Industry Terms: Not Available to Industry
How to cite: pET23a-mUbc9 was a gift from Frauke Melchior (Addgene plasmid # 53137 ; http://n2t.net/addgene:53137 ; RRID:Addgene_53137)
