>Addgene plasmid #53137 | pET23a-mUbc9 | addgene partial sequence | sequence record 86470 | T7 5'-TAATACGACTCACTATAGGG-3'
TTTTGTTTAACTTTAAGAAGGAGATATACATATGTCGGGGATCGCCCTCAGCCGCCTTGCGCAGGAAAGG
AAAGCCTGGAGGAAGGACCACCCTTTTGGCTTTGTAGCTGTCCCAACAAAGAACCCTGATGGCACAATGA
ACCTGATGAACTGGGAGTGCGCTATCCCTGGAAAGAAGGGGACTCCATGGGAAGGAGGCTTGTTCAAGCT
ACGGATGCTTTTCAAAGATGACTATCCGTCCTCACCACCAAAATGTAAATTTGAGCCCCCACTGTTTCAT
CCAAACGTGTATCCTTCTGGCACAGTGTGCCTGTCCATCCTGGAGGAAGACAAGGACTGGAGGCCAGCTA
TCACCATCAAACAGATCTTATTAGGAATACAAGAACTTCTAAATGAACCAAATATTCAAGACCCAGCTCA
AGCAGAGGCCTACACAATTTACTGCCAAAACAGAGTGGAATATGAGAAAAGGGTCCGAGCACAAGCGAAG
AAGTTTGCCCCCTCATAAGGATCCGAATTCGAGCTCCGTCGACAAGCTTGCGGCCGCACTCGAGCACCAC
CACCACCACCACTGAGATCCGGCTGCTAACAAAGCCCGAAAGGAAGCTGAGTTGGCTGCTGCCACCGCTG
AGCAATAACTAGCATAACCCCTTGGGGCCTCTAAACGGGTCTTGAGGGGTTTTTTGCTGAAAGGAGGAAC
TATATCCGGATTGGCGAATGGG
[124 nt withheld, positions 723-846]
C
[40 nt withheld, positions 848-887]
